>Addgene plasmid #83555 | pILGFPI7 | depositor full sequence | sequence record 159495 | pILGFPI7 sequence 5209 bps
GATCCTCTAAAGGTGAAGAATTATTCACTGGTGTTGTCCCAATTTTGGTTGAATTAGATGGTGATGTTAA
TGGTCACAAATTTTCTGTCTCCGGTGAAGGTGAAGGTGATGCTACTTACGGTAAATTGACCTTAAAATTT
ATTTGTACTACTGGTAAATTGCCAGTTCCATGGCCAACCTTAGTCACTACTTTCGGTTATGGTGTTCAAT
GTTTTGCGAGATACCCAGATCATATGAAACAACATGACTTTTTCAAGTCTGCCATGCCAGAAGGTTATGT
TCAAGAAAGAACTATTTTTTTCAAAGATGACGGTAACTACAAGACCAGAGCTGAAGTCAAGTTTGAAGGT
GATACCTTAGTTAATAGAATCGAATTAAAAGGTATTGATTTTAAAGAAGATGGTAACATTTTAGGTCACA
AATTGGAATACAACTATAACTCTCACAATGTTTACATCATGGCTGACAAACAAAAGAATGGTATCAAAGT
TAACTTCAAAATTAGACACAACATTGAAGATGGTTCTGTTCAATTAGCTGACCATTATCAACAAAATACT
CCAATTGGTGATGGTCCAGTCTTGTTACCAGACAACCATTACTTATCCACTCAATCTGCCTTATCCAAAG
ATCCAAACGAAAAGAGAGACCACATGGTCTTGTTAGAATTTGTTACTGCTGCTGGTATTACCCATGGTAT
GGATGAATTGTACAAAAGATCTTAAACTAGTAGGACTATTTGCAAAGGGAAGGGATGCTAAGGTAGAGGG
TGAACGTTACAGAAAAGCAGGCTGGGAAGCATATTTGAGAAGATGCGGCCAGCAAAACTAAAAAACTGTA
TTATAAGTAAATGCATGTATACTAAACTCACAAATTAGAGCTTCAATTTAATTATATCAGTTATTACCCG
GGAATCTCGGTCGTAATGATTTAAATGCATGCAAGCTTGGCGTAATCATGGTCATAGCTGTTTCCTGTGT
GAAATTGTTATCCGCTCACAATTCCACACAACATACGAGCCGGAAGCATAAAGTGTAAAGCCTGGGGTGC
CTAATGAGTGAGCTAACTCACATTAATTGCGTTGCGCTCACTGCCCGCTTTCCAGTCGGGAAACCTGTCG
TGCCAGCTGCATTAATGAATCGGCCAACGCGCGGGGAGAGGCGGTTTGCGTATTGGGCGCTCTTCCGCTT
CCTCGCTCACTGACTCGCTGCGCTCGGTCGTTCGGCTGCGGCGAGCGGTATCAGCTCACTCAAAGGCGGT
AATACGGTTATCCACAGAATCAGGGGATAACGCAGGAAAGAACATGTGAGCAAAAGGCCAGCAAAAGGCC
AGGAACCGTAAAAAGGCCGCGTTGCTGGCGTTTTTCCATAGGCTCCGCCCCCCTGACGAGCATCACAAAA
ATCGACGCTCAAGTCAGAGGTGGCGAAACCCGACAGGACTATAAAGATACCAGGCGTTTCCCCCTGGAAG
CTCCCTCGTGCGCTCTCCTGTTCCGACCCTGCCGCTTACCGGATACCTGTCCGCCTTTCTCCCTTCGGGA
AGCGTGGCGCTTTCTCATAGCTCACGCTGTAGGTATCTCAGTTCGGTGTAGGTCGTTCGCTCCAAGCTGG
GCTGTGTGCACGAACCCCCCGTTCAGCCCGACCGCTGCGCCTTATCCGGTAACTATCGTCTTGAGTCCAA
CCCGGTAAGACACGACTTATCGCCACTGGCAGCAGCCACTGGTAACAGGATTAGCAGAGCGAGGTATGTA
GGCGGTGCTACAGAGTTCTTGAAGTGGTGGCCTAACTACGGCTACACTAGAAGGACAGTATTTGGTATCT
GCGCTCTGCTGAAGCCAGTTACCTTCGGAAAAAGAGTTGGTAGCTCTTGATCCGGCAAACAAACCACCGC
TGGTAGCGGTGGTTTTTTTGTTTGCAAGCAGCAGATTACGCGCAGAAAAAAAGGATCTCAAGAAGATCCT
TTGATCTTTTCTACGGGGTCTGACGCTCAGTGGAACGAAAACTCACGTTAAGGGATTTTGGTCATGAGAT
TATCAAAAAGGATCTTCACCTAGATCCTTTTAAATTAAAAATGAAGTTTTAAATCAATCTAAAGTATATA
TGAGTAAACTTGGTCTGACAGTTACCAATGCTTAATCAGTGAGGCACCTATCTCAGCGATCTGTCTATTT
CGTTCATCCATAGTTGCCTGACTCCCCGTCGTGTAGATAACTACGATACGGGAGGGCTTACCATCTGGCC
CCAGTGCTGCAATGATACCGCGAGACCCACGCTCACCGGCTCCAGATTTATCAGCAATAAACCAGCCAGC
CGGAAGGGCCGAGCGCAGAAGTGGTCCTGCAACTTTATCCGCCTCCATCCAGTCTATTAATTGTTGCCGG
GAAGCTAGAGTAAGTAGTTCGCCAGTTAATAGTTTGCGCAACGTTGTTGCCATTGCTACAGGCATCGTGG
TGTCACGCTCGTCGTTTGGTATGGCTTCATTCAGCTCCGGTTCCCAACGATCAAGGCGAGTTACATGATC
CCCCATGTTGTGCAAAAAAGCGGTTAGCTCCTTCGGTCCTCCGATCGTTGTCAGAAGTAAGTTGGCCGCA
GTGTTATCACTCATGGTTATGGCAGCACTGCATAATTCTCTTACTGTCATGCCATCCGTAAGATGCTTTT
CTGTGACTGGTGAGTACTCAACCAAGTCATTCTGAGAATAGTGTATGCGGCGACCGAGTTGCTCTTGCCC
GGCGTCAATACGGGATAATACCGCGCCACATAGCAGAACTTTAAAAGTGCTCATCATTGGAAAACGTTCT
TCGGGGCGAAAACTCTCAAGGATCTTACCGCTGTTGAGATCCAGTTCGATGTAACCCACTCGTGCACCCA
ACTGATCTTCAGCATCTTTTACTTTCACCAGCGTTTCTGGGTGAGCAAAAACAGGAAGGCAAAATGCCGC
AAAAAAGGGAATAAGGGCGACACGGAAATGTTGAATACTCATACTCTTCCTTTTTCAATATTATTGAAGC
ATTTATCAGGGTTATTGTCTCATGAGCGGATACATATTTGAATGTATTTAGAAAAATAAACAAATAGGGG
TTCCGCGCACATTTCCCCGAAAAGTGCCACCTGACGTCTAAGAAACCATTATTATCATGACATTAACCTA
TAAAAATAGGCGTATCACGAGGCCCTTTCGTCTCGCGCGTTTCGGTGATGACGGTGAAAACCTCTGACAC
ATGCAGCTCCCGGAGACGGTCACAGCTTGTCTGTAAGCGGATGCCGGGAGCAGACAAGCCCGTCAGGGCG
CGTCAGCGGGTGTTGGCGGGTGTCGGGGCTGGCTTAACTATGCGGCATCAGAGCAGATTGTACTGAGAGT
GCACCATATGCGGTGTGAAATACCGCACAGATGCGTAAGGAGAAAATACCGCATCAGGCGCCATTCGCCA
TTCAGGCTGCGCAACTGTTGGGAAGGGCGATCGGTGCGGGCCTCTTCGCTATTACGCCAGCTGGCGAAAG
GGGGATGTGCTGCAAGGCGATTAAGTTGGGTAACGCCAGGGTTTTCCCAGTCACGACGTTGTAAAACGAC
GGCCAGTGAATTCATTTAAATTTTTTTGATTCGGTAATCTCCGAGCAGAAGGAAGAACGAAGGAAGGAGC
ACAGACTTAGATTGGTATATATACGCATATGTGGTGTTGAAGAAACATGAAATTGCCCAGTATTCTTAAC
CCAACTGCACAGAACAAAAACCTGCAGGAAACGAAGATAAAACATGTCCACAAAATCATATACCAGTAGA
GCTGAGACTCATGCAAGTCCGGTTGCATCGAAACTTTTACGTTTAATGGATGAAAAGAAGACCAATTTGT
GTGCTTCTCTTGACGTTCGTTCGACTGATGAGCTATTGAAACTTGTTGAAACGTTGGGTCCATACATTTG
CCTTTTGAAAACACACGTTGATATCTTGGATGATTTCAGTTATGAGGGTACTGTCGTTCCATTGAAAGCA
TTGGCAGAGAAATACAAGTTCTTGATATTTGAGGACAGAAAATTCGCCGATATCGGTAACACAGTCAAAT
TACAATATACATCGGGCGTTTACCGTATCGCAGAATGGTCTGATATCACCAACGCCCACGGGGTTACTGG
TGCTGGTATTGTTGCTGGCTTGAAACAAGGTGCGCAAGAGGTCACCAAAGAACCAAGGGGATTATTGATG
CTTGCTGAATTGTCTTCCAAGGGTTCTCTAGCACACGGTGAATATACTAAGGGTACCGTTGATATTGCAA
AGAGTGATAAAGATTTCGTTATTGGGTTCATTGCTCAGAACGATATGGGAGGAAGAGAAGAAGGGTTTGA
TTGGCTAATCATGACCCCAGGTGTAGGTTTAGACGACAAAGGCGATGCATTGGGTCAGCAGTACAGAACC
GTCGACGAAGTTGTAAGTGGTGGATCAGATATCATCATTGTTGGCAGAGGACTTTTCGCCAAGGGTAGAG
ATCCTAAGGTTGAAGGTGAAAGATACAGAAATGCTGGATGGGAAGCGTACCAAAAGAGAATCAGCGCTCC
CCATTAATTATACAGGAAACTTAATAGAACAAATCACATATTTAATCTAATAGCCACCTGCATTGGCACG
GTGCAACACTCACTTCAACTTCATCTTACAAAAGATCACGTGATCTGTTGTATTGGGATCTCTAGACCTA
ATAACTTCGTATAGCATACATTATACGAAGTTATATTAAGGGTTGCTCGACTAAGCCGATCCCATTACCG
ACATTTGGGCGCTATACGTGCATATGTTCATGTATGTATCTGTATTTAAAACACTTTTGTATTATTTTTC
CTCATATATGTGTATAGGTTTATACGGATGATTTAATTATTACTTCACCACCCTTTATTTCAGGCTGATA
TCTTAGCCTTGTTACTAGTTAGAAAAAGACATTTTTGCTGTCAGTCACTGTCAAGAGATTCTTTTGCTGG
CATTTCTTCTAGAAGCAAAAAGAGCGATGCGTCTTTTCCGCTGAACCGTTCCAGCAAAAAAGACTACCAA
CGCAATATGGATTGTCAGAATCATATAAAAGAGAAGCAAATAACTCCTTGTCTTGTATCAATTGCATTAT
AATATCTTCTTGTTAGTGCAATATCATATAGAAGTCATCGAAATAGATATTAAGAAAAACAAACTGTACA
ATCAATCAATCAATCATCACATAAAATGG
Features (pLannotate 1.2.2; 16 found; start..end, strand, type, name):
      6..716     +  CDS            GFPmut3: GFPmut3 is a basic (constitutively fluorescent) green fluorescent protein published in 1996, derived from Aequorea victoria. It is reported to be a very rapidly-maturing weak dimer.
    732..831     +  CDS            URA3 (fragment): orotidine-5'-phosphate decarboxylase, required for uracil biosynthesis; S. cerevisiae URA3; yeast auxotrophic marker, counterselectable with 5-fluoroorotic acid (5-FOA)
    985..1001    -  protein_bind   lac operator: The lac repressor binds to the lac operator to inhibit transcription in E. coli. This inhibition can be relieved by adding lactose or isopropyl-β-D-thiogalactopyranoside (IPTG). lac repressor encoded by lacI
   1009..1039    -  promoter       lac promoter: promoter for the E. coli lac operon
   1054..1075    -  protein_bind   CAP binding site: CAP binding activates transcription in the presence of cAMP. E. coli catabolite activator protein
   1088..1180    -  CDS            lacI (fragment): lac repressor; lacI; The lac repressor binds to the lac operator to inhibit transcription in E. coli. This inhibition can be relieved by adding lactose or isopropyl-β-D-thiogalactopyranoside (IPTG).
   1363..1951    -  rep_origin     ori: high-copy-number ColE1/pMB1/pBR322/pUC origin of replication
   2122..2982    -  CDS            AmpR: β-lactamase; bla; confers resistance to ampicillin, carbenicillin, and related antibiotics
   2983..3087    -  promoter       AmpR promoter: bla
   3182..3217    +  CDS            rop (fragment): Rop protein, which maintains plasmids at low copy number; rop
   3319..3418    +  misc_feature   bom (fragment): basis of mobility region from pBR322
   3424..3581    -  CDS            lacZα (fragment): LacZα fragment of β-galactosidase; lacZ fragment
   3588..3751    +  promoter       URA3 promoter (fragment): S. cerevisiae URA3
   3754..4539    +  CDS            URA3: PYRF_YEAST - Experimental evidence at protein level: Swiss-Prot protein existence level 1. From Saccharomyces cerevisiae (strain ATCC 204508 / S288c) (Baker's yeast).
   4691..4724    +  protein_bind   loxP: Cre-mediated recombination occurs in the 8-bp core sequence (GCATACAT). Cre recombinase
   4915..5149    +  promoter       CUP1 promoter: S. cerevisiae CUP1; inducible metallothionein promoter, regulated by Cu2+
