[The description below was written by a language model from this plasmid's Addgene catalogue record and pLannotate feature annotations shown in this document.]
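Description:
pILGFPI7 is a yeast expression reporter plasmid built on a pUC19 backbone and used to measure the output of the Saccharomyces cerevisiae CUP1 promoter, with yeast-enhanced GFP (yEGFP) as the readout. In E. coli it is maintained as a high-copy plasmid through the ColE1/pUC-type origin and selected with ampicillin via the β-lactamase gene and its native promoter. Remnants of the pUC cloning region (lac promoter and operator, CAP site, lacZα fragment) are also annotated. No yeast replication origin or centromere appears in the feature table, which suggests the plasmid is meant for chromosomal integration rather than episomal maintenance, although the record does not say this explicitly.

The payload is the copper-responsive CUP1 metallothionein promoter, which lies near the end of the circular map and reads across the numbering origin into the GFP coding sequence; this is annotated as GFPmut3, the variant from which yEGFP derives. Yeast selection relies on a URA3 marker, catalogued as the Kluyveromyces lactis gene for use in S. cerevisiae and complementing uracil auxotrophy. The automated annotation labels it by similarity to the S. cerevisiae protein. A short S. cerevisiae URA3 fragment sits just downstream of GFP, and a partial URA3 promoter lies upstream of the marker. These may act as homology for targeting, but the record does not state their role. A single loxP site is annotated between the marker and the CUP1 promoter.

The promoter was cloned from strain CEN.PK113-7D, whereas the assembled sequence is based on S288C, so small SNP discrepancies are expected. The construct belongs to a study comparing yeast promoter activities on different carbon sources and across the diauxic shift.
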