Addgene plasmid #83555: pILGFPI7
Purpose: Used to evaluate the expression output of CUP1 promoter with yEGFP used as the reporter gene.
Depositing lab: Claudia Vickers. Depositing organization: University of Queensland. Publication: Controlling heterologous gene expression in yeast cell factories on different carbon substrates and across the diauxic shift: a comparison of yeast promoter activities. Peng B, Williams TC, Henry M, Nielsen LK, Vickers CE. Microb Cell Fact. 2015 Jun 26;14:91. doi: 10.1186/s12934-015-0278-5. PubMed 26112740.
Backbone
  Vector backbone: pUC19
  Vector type: Yeast Expression
  Selectable markers: URA3 ; kluyveromyces lactis in S. cerevisiae
Growth in bacteria
  Bacterial resistance: Ampicillin, 100 μg/mL
  Growth temperature: 37°C
  Growth strain: alpha-Select
  Growth instructions: alpha-Select from BIOLINE (Genotype: F- deoR endA1 recA1 relA1 gyrA96 hsdR17(rk-, mk+) supE44 thi-1 phoA Δ(lacZYA-argF)U169 Φ80lacZΔM15 λ-)
  Copy number: High Copy
Gene/Insert
  Gene/Insert name: CUP1 promoter-yEGFP
  Species: S. cerevisiae (budding yeast)
  Promoter: CUP1
  Cloning method: Restriction Enzyme; 5′ cloning site unknown (unknown if destroyed); 3′ cloning site unknown (unknown if destroyed)
  Sequencing primers: 5′ unknown; 3′ yGFP-R
Terms and licenses: Academic/Nonprofit Terms; Industry Terms: Not Available to Industry
Depositor comments: Please note that the promoters were cloned from strain CEN.PK113-7D and the assembled full sequence are based on S288C promoters. Discrepancies in these promoters are the SNPs in CEN.PK113-7D.
How to cite: pILGFPI7 was a gift from Claudia Vickers (Addgene plasmid # 83555 ; http://n2t.net/addgene:83555 ; RRID:Addgene_83555)
