>Addgene plasmid #83555 | pILGFPI7 | addgene partial sequence | sequence record 161793 | yGFP-R 5'-GCATCACCTTCACCTTCACC-3'
TAACATCACCATCTAATTCAACCAAAATTGGGACAACACCAGTGAATAATTCTTCACCTTTAGAGGATCC
CATTTTATGTGATGATTGATTGATTGATTGTACAGTTTGTTTTTCTTAATATCTATTTCGATGACTTCTA
TATGATATTGCACTAACAAGAAGATATTATAATGCAATTGATACAAGACAAGGAGTTATTTGCTTCTCTT
TTATATGATTCTGACAATCCATATTGCGTTGGTAGTCTTTTTTGCTGGAACGGTTCAGCGGAAAAGACGC
ATCGCTCTTTTTGCTTCTAGAAGAAATGCCAGCAAAAGAATCTCTTGACAGTGACTGACAGCAAAAATGT
CTTTTTCTAACTAGTAACAAGGCTAAGATATCAGCCTGAAATAAAGGGTGGTGAAGTAATAATTAAATCA
TCCGTATAAACCTATACACATATATGAGGAAAAATAATACAAAAGTGTTTTAAATACAGATACATACATG
AACATATGCACGTATAGCGCCCAAATGTCGGTAATGGGATCGGCTTAGTCGACTTTCTCGAGCAACCCTT
AATATAACTTCGTATAATGTATGCTATACGAAGTTATTAGGTCTAGAGATCCCAATACAACAGATCACGT
GATCTTTTTGTAAGATGAAGTTGAAGTAGTGTTGCACCGTGCCAATGCAGGTGGCTATTAGATTAAATAT
GTGATTTGTTCTATTAAGTTTCCTGTATAATTAATGGGGAGCGCTGATTCTCTTTTGGTACGCTTCCCAT
CCAGCATTTCTGTATCTTTCACCTTCAACCTTAGGATCTCTACCCTTGGCGAAAAGTCCTCTGCCAACAA
TGATGATATCTGATCCACCACTTACAACTTCGTCGACGGTTCTGTACTGCTGACCCAATGCATCGCCTTT
GTCGTCTAAACCTACACCTGGGGTCATGATTAGCCAATCAAACCCTTCTTCTCTTCCTCCC
