>Addgene plasmid #83555 | pILGFPI7 | addgene partial sequence | sequence record 161794 | M13-Rev 5'-CAGGAAACAGCTATGACC-3'
TGCATTTAAATCATTACGACCGAGATTCCCGGGTAATAACTGATATAATTAAATTGAAGCTCTAATTTGT
GAGTTTAGTATACATGCATTTACTTATAATACAGTTTTTTAGTTTTGCTGGCCGCATCTTCTCAAATATG
CTTCCCAGCCTGCTTTTCTGTAACGTTCACCCTCTACCTTAGCATCCCTTCCCTTTGCAAATAGTCCTAC
TAGTTTAAGATCTTTTGTACAATTCATCCATACCATGGGTAATACCAGCAGCAGTAACAAATTCTAACAA
GACCATGTGGTCTCTCTTTTCGTTTGGATCTTTGGATAAGGCAGATTGAGTGGATAAGTAATGGTTGTCT
GGTAACAAGACTGGACCATCACCAATTGGAGTATTTTGTTGATAATGGTCAGCTAATTGAACAGAACCAT
CTTCAATGTTGTGTCTAATTTTGAAGTTAACTTTGATACCATTCTTTTGTTTGTCAGCCATGATGTAAAC
ATTGTGAGAGTTATAGTTGTATTCCAATTTGTGACCTAAAATGTTACCATCTTCTTTAAAATCAATACCT
TTTAATTCGATTCTATTAACTAAGGTATCACCTTCAAACTTGACTTCAGCTCTGGTCTTGTAGTTACCGT
CATCTTTGAAAAAAATAGTTCTTTCTTGAACATAACCTTCTGGCATGGCAGACTTGAAAAAGTCATGTTG
TTTCATATGATCTGGGTATCTCGCAAAACATTGAACACCATAACCGAAAGTAGTGACTAAGGTTGGCCAT
GGAACTGGCAATTTACCAGTAGTACAAATAAATTTTAAGGTCAATTTACCGTAAGTAGCATCACCTTCAC
CTTCACCGGAGACAGAAAATTTGTGACCATTAACATCACCATCTAATTCAACCAAAATTGGGACAACACC
AGTGAATAATTCTTCACCTTTAGAGGATCCCATTTTATGTGATGATTGATTGATTGATTGTACAGTTTGT
TTTTCTTAATATCTATTTCGATGACTTCTATATGA
